>Addgene plasmid #237909 | TRBV5-4 | addgene full sequence | sequence record 475831 | Addgene NGS Result
CTGAGAGACTCTAAATCCAGTGACAAGTCTGTCTGCCTATTCACCGATTTTGATTCTCAAACAAATGTGT
CACAAAGTAAGGATTCTGACGTCTATATCACAGACAAAACTGTGCTAGACATGAGGTCTATGGACTTCAA
GAGCAACAGTGCTGTGGCCTGGAGCAACAAATCTGACTTTGCATGTGCAAACGCCTTCAACAACAGCATT
ATTCCAGAAGATACCTTCTTCCCCAGCCCAGAAAGTTCCTGTGATGTCAAGCTGGTCGAGAAATCTTTTG
AAACAGATACGAACCTAAACTTTCAAAACCTGTCAGTGATTGGGTTCCGAATCCTCCTCCTGAAAGTGGC
CGGGTTTAATCTGCTCATGACGCTGCGGCTGTGGTCCAGCTGAGGAATTCATCAGAAGAGCCTCGAGGCG
GCCGCATGTGAGTCTCCCTATAGTGAGTCGTATTAATTTCGCGGGCGGAACCCCTATTTGTTTATTTTTC
TAAATACATTCAAATATGTATCCGCTCATGAGTAGCACCAGGCGTTTAAGGGCACCAATAACTGCCTTAA
AAAAATTACGCCCCGCCCTGCCACTCATCGCAGTACTGTTGTAATTCATTAAGCATTCTGCCGACATGGA
AGCCATCACAAACGGCATGATGAACCTGAATCGCCAGCGGCATCAGCACCTTGTCGCCTTGCGTATAATA
TTTGCCCATGGTGAAAACGGGGGCGAAGAAGTTGTCCATATTGGCCACGTTTAAATCAAAACTGGTGAAA
CTCACCCAGGGATTGGCTGAGACAAAAAACATATTCTCAATAAACCCTTTAGGGAAATAGGCCAGGTTTT
CACCGTAACACGCCACATCTTGCGAATATATGTGTAGAAACTGCCGGAAATCGTCGTGGTATTCACTCCA
GAGCGATGAAAACGTTTCAGTTTGCTCATGGAAAACGGTGTAACAAGGGTGAACACTATCCCATATCACC
AGCTCACCGTCTTTCATTGCCATACGAAATTCCGGATGAGCATTCATCAGGCGGGCAAGAATGTGAATAA
AGGCCGGATAAAACTTGTGCTTATTTTTCTTTACGGTCTTTAAAAAGGCCGTAATATCCAGCTGAACGGT
CTGGTTATAGGTACATTGAGCAACTGACTGAAATGCCTCAAAATGTTCTTTACGATGCCATTGGGATATA
TCAACGGTGGTATATCCAGTGATTTTTTTCTCCATTTTAGCTTCCTTAGCTCCTGAAAATCTCGATAACT
CAAAAAATACGCCCGGTAGTGATCTTATTTCATTATGGTGAAAGTTGGAACCTCTTACGTGCCGATCAAA
GTCTCATTTTCGCCAAAAGTTGTCATGACCAAAATCCCTTAACGTGAGTTTTCGTTCCACTGAGCGTCAG
ACCCCGTAGAAAAGATCAAAGGATCTTCTTGAGATCCTTTTTTTCTGCGCGTAATCTGCTGCTTGCAAAC
AAAAAAACCACCGCTACCAGCGGTGGTTTGTTTGCCGGATCAAGAGCTACCAACTCTTTTTCCGAAGGTA
ACTGGCTTCAGCAGAGCGCAGATACCAAATACTGTTCTTCTAGTGTAGCCGTAGTTAGGCCACCACTTCA
AGAACTCTGTAGCACCGCCTACATACCTCGCTCTGCTAATCCTGTTACCAGTGGCTGCTGCCAGTGGCGA
TAAGTCGTGTCTTACCGGGTTGGACTCAAGACGATAGTTACCGGATAAGGCGCAGCGGTCGGGCTGAACG
GGGGGTTCGTGCACACAGCCCAGCTTGGAGCGAACGACCTACACCGAACTGAGATACCTACAGCGTGAGC
TATGAGAAAGCGCCACGCTTCCCGAAGGGAGAAAGGCGGACAGGTATCCGGTAAGCGGCAGGGTCGGAAC
AGGAGAGCGCACGAGGGAGCTTCCAGGGGGAAACGCCTGGTATCTTTATAGTCCTGTCGGGTTTCGCCAC
CTCTGACTTGAGCGTCGATTTTTGTGATGCTCGTCAGGGGGGCGGAGCCTATGGAAAAACGCCAGCAATG
CGGCCTTTTTACGGTTCCTGGCCTTTTGCTGGCCTTTTGCTCACATGTTCTTTCCTGCGTTATCCCCTGA
TTCTGTGGATAACCGTATTACCGCCTTTGAGTGAGCTGATACCGCTCGCCGCAGCCGAACGACCGAGCGC
AGCGAGTCAGTGAGCGAGGAAGCCGAAAAATCAATAATCAGACAACAAGATGTGCGAACTCGATATTTTA
CACGACTCTCTTTACCAATTCTGCCCCGAATTACACTTAAAACGACTCAACAGCTTAACGTTGGCTTGCC
ACGCATTACTTGACTGTAAAACTCTCACTCTTACCGAACTTGGCCGTAACCTGCCAACCAAAGCGAGAAC
AAAACATAACATCAAACGAATCGACCGATTGTTAGGTAATCGTCACTTGCAGGAAGGTTTAAACGCATTT
AGGTGACACTATAGAAGTGTGTATCGCTCGAGGCTCTTCAGCATCTAGAGCCACCGGCATGAGCCACCAT
GGGCCCTGGGCTCCTCTGCTGGGTGCTGCTTTGTCTCCTGGGAGCAGGCTCAGTGGAGACTGGAGTCACC
CAAAGTCCCACACACCTGATCAAAACGAGAGGACAGCAAGTGACTCTGAGATGCAGCAGCCAGTCTGGGC
ACAACACTGTGTCCTGGTACCAACAGGCCCTGGGTCAGGGGCCCCAGTTTATCTTTCAGTATTATAGGGA
GGAAGAGAATGGCAGAGGAAACTTCCCTCCTAGATTCTCAGGGTTGCAGTTCCCTAATTATAGCTCTGAG
CTGAATGTGAACGCCTTGGAGCTGGACGACTCGGCCCTAGTCTTCGTCACGAGACGTAATGGAGACCATG
CGATATCCGTAGGTCTCGAAACCGTCTCGGGGTGAAGACATAAAACCCTGACCCTGCCGTGTACCAG
Features (pLannotate 1.2.2; 8 found; start..end, strand, type, name):
    437..455     -  promoter       T7 promoter: promoter for bacteriophage T7 RNA polymerase
    465..522     +  promoter       AmpR promoter (fragment): bla
    569..1225    -  CDS            cat: CAT_ECOLX - Experimental evidence at protein level: Swiss-Prot protein existence level 1. This enzyme is an effector of chloramphenicol resistance in bacteria. From Escherichia coli. This protein is used as a marker in many commonly used cloning vectors, such as pACYC184.
   1226..1328    -  promoter       cat promoter: promoter of the E. coli cat gene encoding chloramphenicol acetyltransferase
   1429..2017    +  rep_origin     ori: high-copy-number ColE1/pMB1/pBR322/pUC origin of replication
   2447..2465    +  promoter       SP6 promoter: promoter for bacteriophage SP6 RNA polymerase
   2519..2839    +  CDS            TRBV5-6 (fragment): TVB56_HUMAN - Also known as TCRBV5S2 From Homo sapiens (Human).
   2914..390     +  CDS            TRAC (across the origin): TRAC_HUMAN - Also known as TCRA. Experimental evidence at protein level: Swiss-Prot protein existence level 1. Constant region of T cell receptor (TR) alpha chain (PubMed:24600447). Alpha-beta T cell receptors are antigen specific receptors which are essential to the immune response and are present on the cell surface of T lymphocytes. Recognize peptide-major histocompatibility (MH) (pMH) complexes that are displayed by antigen presenting cells (APC), a prerequisite for efficient T cell adaptive immunity against pathogens (PubMed:25493333). Binding of alpha-beta TR to pMH complex initiates TR-
