[The description below was written by a language model from this plasmid's Addgene catalogue record and pLannotate feature annotations shown in this document.]
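Description:
TRBV5-4 is a small, high-copy bacterial parts plasmid built on the pGGA-select backbone, a synthetic-biology cloning vector. It serves as one module in a library for assembling human T cell receptor genes by cloning. It is propagated in E. coli through a ColE1/pUC-type origin. Selection is with chloramphenicol, conferred by a chloramphenicol acetyltransferase (cat) gene driven by its native promoter. A short fragment of the AmpR promoter is also annotated, but there is no ampicillin resistance gene. T7 and SP6 phage promoters flank the insert region, as is usual for this kind of cloning backbone. No eukaryotic promoter, polyadenylation signal or viral element is annotated, so the plasmid appears to be a sequence donor rather than an expression vector.

The payload is a human TRBV5-4–TRAC insert, which pairs a beta-chain variable gene segment with the constant region of the TCR alpha chain. In the sequenced 2,937-nt record, the annotation tool labels the variable segment as a TRBV5-6 fragment. This probably reflects the close similarity among TRBV5 family members rather than a different insert, and the catalogue identifies it as the TRBV5-4 allele with no mutations. The TRAC coding sequence follows a short gap and spans the numbering origin of the circular sequence. The two annotated segments together cover more than the listed insert size of 419 bp, and the record does not explain this difference. The cloning method, and any restriction sites used for assembly, are also not stated. The stated purpose is to supply these germline-encoded pieces so that full TCRs can be generated by cloning. The associated work concerns scalable TCR synthesis and screening for antigen reactivity.
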