Addgene plasmid #237909: TRBV5-4
Purpose: Encodes TRBV5-4 allele and TRAC to generate TCRs via cloning
Depositing lab: Michael Birnbaum. Depositing organization: Massachusetts Institute of Technology. Publication: Scalable TCR synthesis and screening enable antigen reactivity mapping in vitiligo. Gaglione SA, Mukkamala RS, Krishna C, Smith BE, Wadsworth MH 2nd, Jelinsky SA, Perez CR, Schmidt-Hong L, Katz EL, Gellatly KJ, Ali LR, Shen J, Holec PV, Zhao QH, Chan AO, Xu EJK, Kravarik KM, Guzova JA, Dobson CS, Singh H, Garber M, Dougan M, Dougan SK, Harris JE, Winkler A, Birnbaum ME. Immunity. 2026 Feb 10;59(2):477-493.e9. doi: 10.1016/j.immuni.2026.01.001. Epub 2026 Jan 28. PubMed 41610844.
Backbone
  Vector backbone: pGGA-select
  Backbone manufacturer: Addgene Plasmid #195714
  Backbone size w/o insert (bp): 2518
  Vector type: Synthetic Biology
Growth in bacteria
  Bacterial resistance: Chloramphenicol, 25 μg/mL
  Growth temperature: 37°C
  Growth strain: DH5alpha
  Copy number: High Copy
Gene/Insert
  Gene/Insert name: TRBV5-4-TRAC
  Species: H. sapiens (human)
  Insert size (bp): 419
  Mutation: None
  Entrez Gene: TRBV5-4 (a.k.a. TCRBV5S4, TCRBV5S6A3N2T, TRBV54)
  Cloning method: Unknown
Terms and licenses: Academic/Nonprofit Terms; Industry Terms: Not Available to Industry
Depositor comments: Please visit https://doi.org/10.1101/2025.04.24.649726 for bioRxiv preprint.
How to cite: TRBV5-4 was a gift from Michael Birnbaum (Addgene plasmid # 237909 ; http://n2t.net/addgene:237909 ; RRID:Addgene_237909)
